>Addgene plasmid #21529 | FLAG-PAZ(aa1-480) | addgene partial sequence | sequence record 27295 | 21529 with hGH-PA-R
CNGGTNTCTTCCACTTGCCCCTTGCTCCATACCACCCCCCTCCACCCCATAATATTATAGAAGGACACCT
AGTCAGACAAAATGATGCAACTTAATTTTATTAGGACAAGGCTGGTGGGCACTGGAGTGGCAACTTCCAG
GGCCAGGAGAGGCACTGGGGAGGGGTCACAGGGATGCCACCCGGGTCACAGATCCTCTTCTGAGATGAGT
TTTTGTTCGGAATCACCACTTTGTACAAGAAAGCTGGGTCTAGATATCTCGAGATCTTTCTGAGCTGCTC
TGTGAAGGACTTCAGATGGACTTCCGTGCACTGGCGCTGGGGGGCGAAGCACGCAATGGCCCACACCTTG
ATCTCGATGCCCGTGTGGAACTGCTTGTTCCGCATGTCCCAGACGCCCTGGACAGGGGTCGCAATAGCTT
TATTCCTGCCCCCGTAGAGGATGGAGGGCGGCTGCAGCACCCGCCCAGTCACGTCTGTCATCTCATCTTT
GACCATGATTCCAAATTCACGGACGTATGGATCTGTGTTGAAACTTGCACTTCGCATCAATTTGCTAATC
TCTTCTTGCCGATCGGGCGCCGACATAGCAGTTGCTCTGATCATGGTTGAGGTCTGANTTGTCCGTTAAT
TTTTTAATACATCTTTGTCCTGCCACAATGTTACAGACCTCCAGGGGAAGGTAGGTGTGTTTCTGCTTGC
GTCCCACA
