>Addgene plasmid #21529 | FLAG-PAZ(aa1-480) | addgene partial sequence | sequence record 27296 | 21529 with CMV-F
ATGGGGAGTCAATAGCAGAGCTCGTTTAGTGAACCGTCAGAATTAACCATGGACTACAAAGACCATGACG
GTGATTATAAAGATCATGACATCGATTACAAGGATGACGATGACAAGCTTGCGGCCATCACAAGTTTGTA
CAAAAAAGCAGGCTCTTTAAAGGAACCAATTCAGTCGACTGGATCCATGCACCCATTCCAGTGGTGTAAC
GCACTTGCACCTCCTGCGCCGCCGCCCCCCATCCAAGGATATGCCTTCAAGCCTCCACCTAGACCCGACT
TTGGGACCTCCGGGAGAACAATCAAATTACAGGCCAATTTCTTCGAAATGGACATCCCCAAAATTGACAT
CTATCATTATGAATTGGATATCAAGCCAGAGAAGTGCCCGAGGAGAGTTAACAGGGAAATCGTGGAACAC
ATGGTCCAGCACTTTAAAACACAGATCTTTGGGGATCGGAAGCCCGTGTTTGACGGCAGGAAGAATCTAT
ACACAGCCATGCCCCTTCCGATTGGGAGGGACAAGGTGGAGCTGGAGGTCACGCTGCCAGGAGAAGGCAA
GGATCGCATCTTCAAGGTGTCCATCAAGTGGGTGTCCTGCGTGAGCTTGCAGGCGTTACACGATGCACTT
TCAGGGCGGCTGCCCAGCGTCCCTTTTGAGACGATCCAGGCCCTGGACGTGGGTCATGAGGCACTTGCCA
TCCATGAGGTAGCACCCCCGCGTCGGTGCCGCTCCCTCCTTCTTCCACCGCGTACGGAAGGCTGCTCTAA
CCCTCTTGGCGGGGGCCCGAAGAAGGTGTG
