[The description below was written by a language model from this plasmid's Addgene catalogue record.]
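Description:
FLAG-PAZ(aa1-480) is a mammalian expression plasmid built on the commercial p3XFLAG-myc-CMV-24 backbone (about 4.75 kb without insert). It carries a roughly 1.44 kb fragment of human Argonaute 2 (AGO2, also known as EIF2C2). The insert is a truncation encoding only amino acids 1–480, the N-terminal half of the protein. As the construct name indicates, this half includes the PAZ domain, the region of Argonaute proteins generally associated with binding the 3′ end of small RNAs. The C-terminal half is absent. The fragment was inserted by restriction cloning, and an XhoI site is retained at the 3′ junction.

The truncated protein is fused to an N-terminal 3XFLAG epitope supplied by the backbone, which allows detection and immunoprecipitation with anti-FLAG antibodies. The backbone name implies a CMV promoter driving expression in transfected mammalian cells and a vector-encoded myc tag. The record lists neither as an annotated feature, though, and does not say whether a C-terminal myc tag is in frame with this insert. The plasmid is propagated in E. coli under ampicillin selection. Its copy number is recorded as unknown, and no mammalian selection marker or origin of replication is stated. No feature table was provided, so the finer layout of the regulatory elements cannot be confirmed here.

The associated publication examined how the C-terminal half of human Ago2 binds GW-rich regions of GW182 and depends on GW182 for silencing. In that context, this plasmid serves as a domain-mapping reagent, providing the tagged N-terminal half of Ago2 for comparison with other Ago2 fragments in interaction and silencing assays.
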