Addgene plasmid #21529: FLAG-PAZ(aa1-480)
Depositing lab: Edward Chan. Depositing organization: University of Florida. Publication: The C-terminal half of human Ago2 binds to multiple GW-rich regions of GW182 and requires GW182 to mediate silencing. Lian SL, Li S, Abadal GX, Pauley BA, Fritzler MJ, Chan EK. RNA. 2009 May . 15(5):804-13. 10.1261/rna.1229409 PubMed 19324964.
Backbone
  Vector backbone: p3XFLAG-myc-CMV-24
  Backbone manufacturer: SIGMA
  Backbone size w/o insert (bp): 4752
  Vector type: Mammalian Expression
Growth in bacteria
  Bacterial resistance: Ampicillin, 100 μg/mL
  Growth temperature: 37°C
  Growth strain: DH5alpha
  Copy number: Unknown
Gene/Insert
  Gene/Insert name: Ago2 (alt name: EIF2C2)
  Species: H. sapiens (human)
  Insert size (bp): 1440
  Mutation: contain only aa1-480
  GenBank ID: NM_012154
  Entrez Gene: AGO2 (a.k.a. CASC7, EIF2C2, LESKRES, LINC00980, PPD, Q10)
  Tag / fusion protein: 3XFLAG (N terminal on backbone)
  Cloning method: Restriction Enzyme; 3′ cloning site Xho I (not destroyed)
  Sequencing primers: 5′ CMV24sp
Terms and licenses: Academic/Nonprofit Terms; Industry Terms: Not Available to Industry
How to cite: FLAG-PAZ(aa1-480) was a gift from Edward Chan (Addgene plasmid # 21529 ; http://n2t.net/addgene:21529 ; RRID:Addgene_21529)
